Addgene plasmid #242515: pDASH-DII-α1
Purpose: (Empty Backbone) Donor II vector in DASH and alpha1 vector in GoldenBraid/DASH, with attPCC and attPTT-FRT
Depositing lab: Jose Alonso & Anna Stepanova. Depositing organization: North Carolina State University. Publication: DASH: a versatile and high-capacity gene stacking system for plant synthetic biology. Zhao C, Stepanova AN, Alonso JM. Plant Biotechnol J. 2025 Jun 10. doi: 10.1111/pbi.70179. PubMed 40493021.
Backbone
  Vector backbone: pDGB3alpha1
  Vector type: Synthetic Biology
Growth in bacteria
  Bacterial resistance: Ampicillin, 100 μg/mL
  Growth temperature: 37°C
  Growth strain: DH5alpha
  Copy number: High Copy
Gene/Insert
  Gene/Insert name: None
Terms and licenses: Academic/Nonprofit Terms; Industry Terms: Not Available to Industry
Depositor comments: Please visit https://benchling.com/s/seq-O7BBtwAYQhlYXOYm1OGX?m=slm-8bXp59hajhyfcWuJ8RgS for annotated plasmid map.
How to cite: pDASH-DII-α1 was a gift from Jose Alonso & Anna Stepanova (Addgene plasmid # 242515 ; http://n2t.net/addgene:242515 ; RRID:Addgene_242515)
