[The description below was written by a language model from this plasmid's Addgene catalogue record and pLannotate feature annotations shown in this document.]
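Description:
pDASH-DII-α1 is an empty synthetic-biology backbone derived from the GoldenBraid binary vector pDGB3alpha1. It serves two roles: the "Donor II" vector in the DASH plant gene-stacking system, and an alpha1-level destination vector for GoldenBraid/DASH assembly. The 7,147-nt plasmid has the architecture of a plant binary vector. A high-copy ColE1/pUC-type origin with the pBR322 bom region supports propagation in E. coli. The pVS1 oriV, together with the RepA replication and StaA stability proteins, would allow maintenance in Agrobacterium. Selection is by ampicillin through the β-lactamase (AmpR) gene.

The functional region lies between the nopaline-type left and right T-DNA border repeats. Just inside the left border is a phage φC31 attP site, and near the right border is a second φC31 attP site immediately followed by a minimal FRT site. These correspond to the attPCC and attPTT-FRT elements named in the catalogue entry, a naming that suggests attP variants with different core dinucleotides, although the record does not explain this. Between the two attP sites sits a lacZα cassette with the lac promoter, operator, CAP binding site and a pUC-type multiple cloning site. In GoldenBraid-style vectors this cassette is replaced by the assembled parts, which allows blue/white screening. No insert is present.

Cargo assembled in place of lacZα would be flanked by the two attP sites, an arrangement suited to φC31 integrase-mediated transfer into a recipient carrying matching attB sites. The FRT site gives FLP recombinase a target for later excision steps. The record does not detail the exact stacking mechanism beyond describing DASH as a versatile, high-capacity gene stacking system for plant synthetic biology.
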