Features (pLannotate 1.2.2; 20 found; start..end, strand, type, name):
      1..25      +  misc_feature   LB T-DNA repeat: left border repeat from nopaline C58 T-DNA
     37..86      +  protein_bind   phage φC31 attP (fragment): attachment site of phage φC31 phage φC31 integrase
    183..282     +  misc_feature   bom (fragment): basis of mobility region from pBR322
    288..445     -  CDS            lacZα (fragment): LacZα fragment of β-galactosidase; lacZ fragment
    442..498     +  misc_feature   MCS: pUC18/19 multiple cloning site
    535..551     -  protein_bind   lac operator: The lac repressor binds to the lac operator to inhibit transcription in E. coli. This inhibition can be relieved by adding lactose or isopropyl-β-D-thiogalactopyranoside (IPTG). lac repressor encoded by lacI
    559..589     -  promoter       lac promoter: promoter for the E. coli lac operon
    604..625     -  protein_bind   CAP binding site: CAP binding activates transcription in the presence of cAMP. E. coli catabolite activator protein
    638..679     -  CDS            lacI (fragment): lac repressor; lacI; The lac repressor binds to the lac operator to inhibit transcription in E. coli. This inhibition can be relieved by adding lactose or isopropyl-β-D-thiogalactopyranoside (IPTG).
    702..753     +  protein_bind   phage φC31 attP (fragment): attachment site of phage φC31 phage φC31 integrase
    753..786     -  protein_bind   FRT (minimal): supports FLP-mediated excision but not integration (Turan and Bode, 2011) FLP recombinase from the Saccharomyces cerevisiae 2μ plasmid
    793..817     +  misc_feature   RB T-DNA repeat: right border repeat from nopaline C58 T-DNA
   1157..1558    +  CDS            Y4CG_SINFN (fragment): Protein inferred from homology: Swiss-Prot protein existence level 3. From Sinorhizobium fredii (strain NBRC 101917 / NGR234).
   2118..2747    +  CDS            pVS1 StaA: stability protein from the Pseudomonas plasmid pVS1 (Heeb et al., 2000)
   3176..4249    +  CDS            pVS1 RepA: replication protein from the Pseudomonas plasmid pVS1 (Heeb et al., 2000)
   4315..4509    +  rep_origin     pVS1 oriV: origin of replication for the Pseudomonas plasmid pVS1 (Heeb et al., 2000)
   4712..4751    +  CDS            rop (fragment): Rop protein, which maintains plasmids at low copy number; rop
   4853..4993    +  misc_feature   bom: basis of mobility region from pBR322
   5179..5767    -  rep_origin     ori: high-copy-number ColE1/pMB1/pBR322/pUC origin of replication
   5855..6715    -  CDS            AmpR: β-lactamase; bla; confers resistance to ampicillin, carbenicillin, and related antibiotics
>Addgene plasmid #242515 | pDASH-DII-α1 | addgene full sequence | sequence record 486417 | Addgene NGS Result
TGGCAGGATATATTGTGGTGTAAACATAACGAATTCAGTAGTGCCCCAACTGGGGTAACCTCCGAGTTCT
CTCAGTTGGGGGCGTACGTCTCAGGAGAGAGACCCACAGCTTGTCTGTAAGCGGATGCCGGGAGCAGACA
AGCCCGTCAGGGCGCGTCAGCGGGTGTTGGCGGGTGTCGGGGCTGGCTTAACTATGCGGCATCAGAGCAG
ATTGTACTGAGAGTGCACCATATGCGGTGTGAAATACCGCACAGATGCGTAAGGAGAAAATACCGCATCA
GGCGCCATTCGCCATTCAGGCTGCGCAACTGTTGGGAAGGGCGATCGGCGCAGGCCTCTTCGCTATTACG
CCAGCTGGCGAAAGGGGGATGTGCTGCAAGGCGATTAAGTTGGGTAACGCCAGGGTTTTCCCAGTCACGA
CGTTGTAAAACGACGGCCAGTGAATTCGAGCTCGGTACCCGGGGATCCTCTAGAGTCGACCTGCAGGCAT
GCAAGCTTGGCGTAATCATGGTCATAGCTGTTTCCTGTGTGAAATTGTTATCCGCTCACAATTCCACACA
ACATACGAGCCGGAAGCATATAGTGTAAAGCCTGGGGTGCCTAATGAGTGAGCTAACTCACATTAATTGC
GTTGCGCTCACTGCCCGCTTTCCAGTCGGGAAACCTGTCGTGCCAGCTGGGGTCTCTCGCTGTCATGAGA
CGAGTAGTGCCCCAACTGGGGTAACCTTTGAGTTCTCTCAGTTGGGGGCGTAGAAGTTCCTATACTTTCT
AGAGAATAGGAACTTCGAATTCTGACAGGATATATTGGCGGGTAAACCTAAGAGAAAAGAGCGTTTATTA
GAATAATCGGATATTTAAAAGGGCGTGAAAAGGTTTATCCGTTCGTCCATTTGTATGTGCATGCCAACCA
CAGGGTTCCCCTCGGGATCAAAGTACTTTGATCCAACCCCTCCGCTGCTATAGTGCAGTCGGCTTCTGAC
GTTCAGTGCAGCCGTCATCTGAAAACGACATGTCGCACAAGTCCTAAGTTACGCGACAGGCTGCCGCCCT
GCCCTTTTCCTGGCGTTTTCTTGTCGCGTGTTTTAGTCGCATAAAGTAGAATACTTGCGACTAGAACCGG
AGACATTACGCCATGAACAAGAGCGCCGCCGCTGGCCTGCTGGGCTATGCCCGCGTCAGCACCGACGACC
AGGACTTGACCAACCAACGGGCCGAACTGCACGCGGCCGGCTGCACCAAGCTGTTTTCCGAGAAGATCAC
CGGCACCAGGCGCGACCGCCCGGAGCTGGCCAGGATGCTTGACCACCTACGCCCTGGCGACGTTGTGACA
GTGACCAGGCTAGACCGCCTGGCCCGCAGCACCCGCGACCTACTGGACATTGCCGAGCGCATCCAGGAGG
CCGGCGCGGGCCTGCGTAGCCTGGCAGAGCCGTGGGCCGACACCACCACGCCGGCCGGCCGCATGGTGTT
GACCGTGTTCGCCGGCATTGCCGAGTTCGAGCGTTCCCTAATCATCGACCGCACCCGGAGCGGGCGCGAG
GCCGCCAAGGCCCGAGGCGTGAAGTTTGGCCCCCGCCCTACCCTCACCCCGGCACAGATCGCGCACGCCC
GCGAGCTGATCGACCAGGAAGGCCGCACCGTGAAAGAGGCGGCTGCACTGCTTGGCGTGCATCGCTCGAC
CCTGTACCGCGCACTTGAGCGCAGCGAGGAAGTGACGCCCACCGAGGCCAGGCGGCGCGGTGCCTTCCGT
GAGGACGCATTGACCGAGGCCGACGCCCTGGCGGCCGCCGAGAATGAACGCCAAGAGGAACAAGCATGAA
ACCGCACCAGGACGGCCAGGACGAACCGTTTTTCATTACCGAAGAGATCGAGGCGGAGATGATCGCGGCC
GGGTACGTGTTCGAGCCGCCCGCGCACCTCTCAACCGTGCGGCTGCATGAAATCCTGGCCGGTTTGTCTG
ATGCCAAGCTGGCGGCCTGGCCGGCCAGCTTGGCCGCTGAAGAAACCGAGCGCCGCCGTCTAAAAAGGTG
ATGTGTATTTGAGTAAAACAGCTTGCGTCATGCGGTCGCTGCGTATATGATGCGATGAGTAAATAAACAA
ATACGCAAGGGGAACGCATGAAGGTTATCGCTGTACTTAACCAGAAAGGCGGGTCAGGCAAGACGACCAT
CGCAACCCATCTAGCCCGCGCCCTGCAACTCGCCGGGGCCGATGTTCTGTTAGTCGATTCCGATCCCCAG
GGCAGTGCCCGCGATTGGGCGGCCGTGCGGGAAGATCAACCGCTAACCGTTGTCGGCATCGACCGCCCGA
CGATTGACCGCGACGTGAAGGCCATCGGCCGGCGCGACTTCGTAGTGATCGACGGAGCGCCCCAGGCGGC
GGACTTGGCTGTGTCCGCGATCAAGGCAGCCGACTTCGTGCTGATTCCGGTGCAGCCAAGCCCTTACGAC
ATATGGGCCACCGCCGACCTGGTGGAGCTGGTTAAGCAGCGCATTGAGGTCACGGATGGAAGGCTACAAG
CGGCCTTTGTCGTGTCGCGGGCGATCAAAGGCACGCGCATCGGCGGTGAGGTTGCCGAGGCGCTGGCCGG
GTACGAGCTGCCCATTCTTGAGTCCCGTATCACGCAGCGCGTGAGCTACCCAGGCACTGCCGCCGCCGGC
ACAACCGTTCTTGAATCAGAACCCGAGGGCGACGCTGCCCGCGAGGTCCAGGCGCTGGCCGCTGAAATTA
AATCAAAACTCATTTGAGTTAATGAGGTAAAGAGAAAATGAGCAAAAGCACAAACACGCTAAGTGCCGGC
CGTCCGAGCGCACGCAGCAGCAAGGCTGCAACGTTGGCCAGCCTGGCAGACACGCCAGCCATGAAGCGGG
TCAACTTTCAGTTGCCGGCGGAGGATCACACCAAGCTGAAGATGTACGCGGTACGCCAAGGCAAGACCAT
TACCGAGCTGCTATCTGAATACATCGCGCAGCTACCAGAGTAAATGAGCAAATGAATAAATGAGTAGATG
AATTTTAGCGGCTAAAGGAGGCGGCATGGAAAATCAAGAACAACCAGGCACCGACGCCGTGGAATGCCCC
ATGTGTGGAGGAACGGGCGGTTGGCCAGGCGTAAGCGGCTGGGTTGCCTGCCGGCCCTGCAATGGCACTG
GAACCCCCAAGCCCGAGGAATCGGCGTGAGCGGTCGCAAACCATCCGGCCCGGTACAAATCGGCGCGGCG
CTGGGTGATGACCTGGTGGAGAAGTTGAAGGCCGCGCAGGCCGCCCAGCGGCAACGCATCGAGGCAGAAG
CACGCCCCGGTGAATCGTGGCAAGCGGCCGCTGATCGAATCCGCAAAGAATCCCGGCAACCGCCGGCAGC
CGGTGCGCCGTCGATTAGGAAGCCGCCCAAGGGCGACGAGCAACCAGATTTTTTCGTTCCGATGCTCTAT
GACGTGGGCACCCGCGATAGTCGCAGCATCATGGACGTGGCCGTTTTCCGTCTGTCGAAGCGTGACCGAC
GAGCTGGCGAGGTGATCCGCTACGAGCTTCCAGACGGGCACGTAGAGGTTTCCGCAGGGCCGGCCGGCAT
GGCCAGTGTGTGGGATTACGACCTGGTACTGATGGCGGTTTCCCATCTAACCGAATCCATGAACCGATAC
CGGGAAGGGAAGGGAGACAAGCCCGGCCGCGTGTTCCGTCCACACGTTGCGGACGTACTCAAGTTCTGCC
GGCGAGCCGATGGCGGAAAGCAGAAAGACGACCTGGTAGAAACCTGCATTCGGTTAAACACCACGCACGT
TGCCATGCAGCGTACGAAGAAGGCCAAGAACGGCCGCCTGGTGACGGTATCCGAGGGTGAAGCCTTGATT
AGCCGCTACAAGATCGTAAAGAGCGAAACCGGGCGGCCGGAGTACATCGAGATCGAGCTAGCTGATTGGA
TGTACCGCGAGATCACAGAAGGCAAGAACCCGGACGTGCTGACGGTTCACCCCGATTACTTTTTGATCGA
TCCCGGCATCGGCCGTTTTCTCTACCGCCTGGCACGCCGCGCCGCAGGCAAGGCAGAAGCCAGATGGTTG
TTCAAGACGATCTACGAACGCAGTGGCAGCGCCGGAGAGTTCAAGAAGTTCTGTTTCACCGTGCGCAAGC
TGATCGGGTCAAATGACCTGCCGGAGTACGATTTGAAGGAGGAGGCGGGGCAGGCTGGCCCGATCCTAGT
CATGCGCTACCGCAACCTGATCGAGGGCGAAGCATCCGCCGGTTCCTAATGTACGGAGCAGATGCTAGGG
CAAATTGCCCTAGCAGGGGAAAAAGGTCGAAAAGGACTCTTTCCTGTGGATAGCACGTACATTGGGAACC
CAAAGCCGTACATTGGGAACCGGAACCCGTACATTGGGAACCCAAAGCCGTACATTGGGAACCGGTCACA
CATGTAAGTGACTGATATAAAAGAGAAAAAAGGCGATTTTTCCGCCTAAAACTCTTTAAAACTTATTAAA
ACTCTTAAAACCCGCCTGGCCTGTGCATAACTGTCTGGCCAGCGCACAGCCGAAGAGCTGCAAAAAGCGC
CTACCCTTCGGTCGCTGCGCTCCCTACGCCCCGCCGCTTCGCGTCGGCCTATCGCGGCCGCTGGCCGCTC
AAAAATGGCTGGCCTACGGCCAGGCAATCTACCAGGGCGCGGACAAGCCGCGCCGTCGCCACTCGACCGC
CGGCGCCCACATCAAGGCACCCTGCCTCGCGCGTTTCGGTGATGACGGTGAAAACCTCTGACACATGCAG
CTCCCGGTGACGGTCACAGCTTGTCTGTAAGCGGATGCCGGGAGCAGACAAGCCCGTCAGGGCGCGTCAG
CGGGTGTTGGCGGGTGTCGGGGCGCAGCCATGACCCAGTCACGTAGCGATAGCGGAGTGTATACTGGCTT
AACTATGCGGCATCAGAGCAGATTGTACTGAGAGTGCACCATATGCGGTGTGAAATACCGCACAGATGCG
TAAGGAGAAAATACCGCATCAGGCGCTCTTCCGCTTCCTCGCTCACTGACTCGCTGCGCTCGGTCGTTCG
GCTGCGGCGAGCGGTATCAGCTCACTCAAAGGCGGTAATACGGTTATCCACAGAATCAGGGGATAACGCA
GGAAAGAACATGTGAGCAAAAGGCCAGCAAAAGGCCAGGAACCGTAAAAAGGCCGCGTTGCTGGCGTTTT
TCCATAGGCTCCGCCCCCCTGACGAGCATCACAAAAATCGACGCTCAAGTCAGAGGTGGCGAAACCCGAC
AGGACTATAAAGATACCAGGCGTTTCCCCCTGGAAGCTCCCTCGTGCGCTCTCCTGTTCCGACCCTGCCG
CTTACCGGATACCTGTCCGCCTTTCTCCCTTCGGGAAGCGTGGCGCTTTCTCATAGCTCACGCTGTAGGT
ATCTCAGTTCGGTGTAGGTCGTTCGCTCCAAGCTGGGCTGTGTGCACGAACCCCCCGTTCAGCCCGACCG
CTGCGCCTTATCCGGTAACTATCGTCTTGAGTCCAACCCGGTAAGACACGACTTATCGCCACTGGCAGCA
GCCACTGGTAACAGGATTAGCAGAGCGAGGTATGTAGGCGGTGCTACAGAGTTCTTGAAGTGGTGGCCTA
ACTACGGCTACACTAGAAGGACAGTATTTGGTATCTGCGCTCTGCTGAAGCCAGTTACCTTCGGAAAAAG
AGTTGGTAGCTCTTGATCCGGCAAACAAACCACCGCTGGTAGCGGTGGTTTTTTTGTTTGCAAGCAGCAG
ATTACGCGCAGAAAAAAAGGATCTCAAGAAGATCCTTTGATCTTTTCTACGGGGTCTGACGCTCAGTGGA
ACGAAAACTCACGTTAAGGGATTTTGGTCATGCATTCTAGGTGATTACCAATGCTTAATCAGTGAGGCAC
CTATCTCAGCGATCTGTCTATTTCGTTCATCCATAGTTGCCTGACTCCCCGTCGTGTAGATAACTACGAT
ACGGGAGGGCTTACCATCTGGCCCCAGTGCTGCAATGATACCGCGGGACCCACGCTCACCGGCTCCAGAT
TTATCAGCAATAAACCAGCCAGCCGGAAGGGCCGAGCGCAGAAGTGGTCCTGCAACTTTATCCGCCTCCA
TCCAGTCTATTAATTGTTGCCGGGAAGCTAGAGTAAGTAGTTCGCCAGTTAATAGTTTGCGCAACGTTGT
TGCCATTGCTACAGGCATCGTGGTGTCACGCTCGTCGTTTGGTATGGCTTCATTCAGCTCCGGTTCCCAA
CGATCAAGGCGAGTTACATGATCCCCCATGTTGTGCAAAAAAGCGGTTAGCTCCTTCGGTCCTCCGATCG
TTGTCAGAAGTAAGTTGGCCGCAGTGTTATCACTCATGGTTATGGCAGCACTGCATAATTCTCTTACTGT
CATGCCATCCGTAAGATGCTTTTCTGTGACTGGTGAGTACTCAACCAAGTCATTCTGAGAATAGTGTATG
CGGCGACCGAGTTGCTCTTGCCCGGCGTCAATACGGGATAATACCGCGCCACATAGCAGAACTTTAAAAG
TGCTCATCATTGGAAAACGTTCTTCGGGGCGAAAACTCTCAAGGATCTTACCGCTGTTGAGATCCAGTTC
GATGTAACCCACTCGTGCACCCAACTGATCTTCAGCATCTTTTACTTTCACCAGCGTTTCTGGGTGAGCA
AAAACAGGAAGGCAAAATGCCGCAAAAAAGGGAATAAGGGCGACACGGAAATATTGAATACTCATAACAG
AACTTATTATTTCCTTCCTCTTTTCTACAGTATTTAAAGATACCCCAAGAAGCTAATTATAACAAGACGA
ACTCCAATTCACTGTTCCTTGCATTCTAAAACCTTAAATACCAGAAAACAGCTTTTTCAAAGTTGTTTTC
AAAGTTGGCGTATAACATAGTATCGACGGAGCCGATTTTGAAACCGCGGTGATCACAGGCAGCAACGCTC
TGTCATCGTTACAATCAACATGCTACCCTCCGCGAGATCATCCGTGTTTCAAACCCGGCAGCTTAGTTGC
CGTTCTTCCGAATAGCATCGGTAACATGAGCAAAGTCTGCCGCCTTACAACGGCTCTCCCGCTGACGCCG
TCCCGGACTGATGGGCTGCCTGTATCGAGTGGTGATTTTGTGCCGAGCTGCCGGTCGGGGAGCTGTTGGC
TGGCTGG
